>Addgene plasmid #82293 | pDONR223_ACVR1B_WT | addgene full sequence | sequence record 165371 | Addgene NGS result
ATTCATTAATGCAGCTGGCACGACAGGTTTCCCGACTGGAAAGCGGGCAGTGAGCGCAACGCAATTAATA
CGCGTACCGCTAGCCAGGAAGAGTTTGTAGAAACGCAAAAAGGCCATCCGTCAGGATGGCCTTCTGCTTA
GTTTGATGCCTGGCAGTTTATGGCGGGCGTCCTGCCCGCCACCCTCCGGGCCGTTGCTTCACAACGTTCA
AATCCGCTCCCGGCGGATTTGTCCTACTCAGGAGAGCGTTCACCGACAAACAACAGATAAAACGAAAGGC
CCAGTCTTCCGACTGAGCCTTTCGTTTTATTTGATGCCTGGCAGTTCCCTACTCTCGCGTTAACGCTAGC
ATGGATGTTTTCCCAGTCACGACGTTGTAAAACGACGGCCAGTCTTAAGCTCGGGCCCCAAATAATGATT
TTATTTTGACTGATAGTGACCTGTTCGTTGCAACAAATTGATGAGCAATGCTTTTTTATAATGCCAACTT
TGTACAAAAAAGTTGGCATGGCGGAGTCGGCCGGAGCCTCCTCCTTCTTCCCCCTTGTTGTCCTCCTGCT
CGCCGGCAGCGGCGGGTCCGGGCCCCGGGGGGTCCAGGCTCTGCTGTGTGCGTGCACCAGCTGCCTCCAG
GCCAACTACACGTGTGAGACAGATGGGGCCTGCATGGTTTCCATTTTCAATCTGGATGGGATGGAGCACC
ATGTGCGCACCTGCATCCCCAAAGTGGAGCTGGTCCCTGCCGGGAAGCCCTTCTACTGCCTGAGCTCGGA
GGACCTGCGCAACACCCACTGCTGCTACACTGACTACTGCAACAGGATCGACTTGAGGGTGCCCAGTGGT
CACCTCAAGGAGCCTGAGCACCCGTCCATGTGGGGCCCGGTGGAGCTGGTAGGCATCATCGCCGGCCCGG
TGTTCCTCCTGTTCCTCATCATCATCATTGTTTTCCTTGTCATTAACTATCATCAGCGTGTCTATCACAA
CCGCCAGAGACTGGACATGGAAGATCCCTCATGTGAGATGTGTCTCTCCAAAGACAAGACGCTCCAGGAT
CTTGTCTACGATCTCTCCACCTCAGGGTCTGGCTCAGGGTTACCCCTCTTTGTCCAGCGCACAGTGGCCC
GAACCATCGTTTTACAAGAGATTATTGGCAAGGGTCGGTTTGGGGAAGTATGGCGGGGCCGCTGGAGGGG
TGGTGATGTGGCTGTGAAAATATTCTCTTCTCGTGAAGAACGGTCTTGGTTCAGGGAAGCAGAGATATAC
CAGACGGTCATGCTGCGCCATGAAAACATCCTTGGATTTATTGCTGCTGACAATAAAGATAATGGCACCT
GGACACAGCTGTGGCTTGTTTCTGACTATCATGAGCACGGGTCCCTGTTTGATTATCTGAACCGGTACAC
AGTGACAATTGAGGGGATGATTAAGCTGGCCTTGTCTGCTGCTAGTGGGCTGGCACACCTGCACATGGAG
ATCGTGGGCACCCAAGGGAAGCCTGGAATTGCTCATCGAGACTTAAAGTCAAAGAACATTCTGGTGAAGA
AAAATGGCATGTGTGCCATAGCAGACCTGGGCCTGGCTGTCCGTCATGATGCAGTCACTGACACCATTGA
CATTGCCCCGAATCAGAGGGTGGGGACCAAACGATACATGGCCCCTGAAGTACTTGATGAAACCATTAAT
ATGAAACACTTTGACTCCTTTAAATGTGCTGATATTTATGCCCTCGGGCTTGTATATTGGGAGATTGCTC
GAAGATGCAATTCTGGAGGAGTCCATGAAGAATATCAGCTGCCATATTACGACTTAGTGCCCTCTGACCC
TTCCATTGAGGAAATGCGAAAGGTTGTATGTGATCAGAAGCTGCGTCCCAACATCCCCAACTGGTGGCAG
AGTTATGAGGCACTGCGGGTGATGGGGAAGATGATGCGAGAGTGTTGGTATGCCAACGGCGCAGCCCGCC
TGACGGCCCTGCGCATCAAGAAGACCCTCTCCCAGCTCAGCGTGCAGGAAGACGTGAAGATCTACCCAAC
TTTCTTGTACAAAGTTGGCATTATAAGAAAGCATTGCTTATCAATTTGTTGCAACGAACAGGTCACTATC
AGTCAAAATAAAATCATTATTTGCCATCCAGCTGATATCCCCTATAGTGAGTCGTATTACATGGTCATAG
CTGTTTCCTGGCAGCTCTGGCCCGTGTCTCAAAATCTCTGATGTTACATTGCACAAGATAAAAATATATC
ATCATGCCTCCTCTAGACCAGCCAGGACAGAAATGCCTCGACTTCGCTGCTACCCAAGGTTGCCGGGTGA
CGCACACCGTGGAAACGGATGAAGGCACGAACCCAGTGGACATAAGCCTGTTCGGTTCGTAAGCTGTAAT
GCAAGTAGCGTATGCGCTCACGCAACTGGTCCAGAACCTTGACCGAACGCAGCGGTGGTAACGGCGCAGT
GGCGGTTTTCATGGCTTGTTATGACTGTTTTTTTGGGGTACAGTCTATGCCTCGGGCATCCAAGCAGCAA
GCGCGTTACGCCGTGGGTCGATGTTTGATGTTATGGAGCAGCAACGATGTTACGCAGCAGGGCAGTCGCC
CTAAAACAAAGTTAAACATTATGAGGGAAGCGGTGATCGCCGAAGTATCGACTCAACTATCAGAGGTAGT
TGGCGTCATCGAGCGCCATCTCGAACCGACGTTGCTGGCCGTACATTTGTACGGCTCCGCAGTGGATGGC
GGCCTGAAGCCACACAGTGATATTGATTTGCTGGTTACGGTGACCGTAAGGCTTGATGAAACAACGCGGC
GAGCTTTGATCAACGACCTTTTGGAAACTTCGGCTTCCCCTGGAGAGAGCGAGATTCTCCGCGCTGTAGA
AGTCACCATTGTTGTGCACGACGACATCATTCCGTGGCGTTATCCAGCTAAGCGCGAACTGCAATTTGGA
GAATGGCAGCGCAATGACATTCTTGCAGGTATCTTCGAGCCAGCCACGATCGACATTGATCTGGCTATCT
TGCTGACAAAAGCAAGAGAACATAGCGTTGCCTTGGTAGGTCCAGCGGCGGAGGAACTCTTTGATCCGGT
TCCTGAACAGGATCTATTTGAGGCGCTAAATGAAACCTTAACGCTATGGAACTCGCCGCCCGACTGGGCT
GGCGATGAGCGAAATGTAGTGCTTACGTTGTCCCGCATTTGGTACAGCGCAGTAACCGGCAAAATCGCGC
CGAAGGATGTCGCTGCCGACTGGGCAATGGAGCGCCTGCCGGCCCAGTATCAGCCCGTCATACTTGAAGC
TAGACAGGCTTATCTTGGACAAGAAGAAGATCGCTTGGCCTCGCGCGCAGATCAGTTGGAAGAATTTGTC
CACTACGTGAAAGGCGAGATCACCAAGGTAGTCGGCAAATAACCCTCGAGCCACCCATGACCAAAATCCC
TTAACGTGAGTTACGCGTCGTTCCACTGAGCGTCAGACCCCGTAGAAAAGATCAAAGGATCTTCTTGAGA
TCCTTTTTTTCTGCGCGTAATCTGCTGCTTGCAAACAAAAAAACCACCGCTACCAGCGGTGGTTTGTTTG
CCGGATCAAGAGCTACCAACTCTTTTTCCGAAGGTAACTGGCTTCAGCAGAGCGCAGATACCAAATACTG
TTCTTCTAGTGTAGCCGTAGTTAGGCCACCACTTCAAGAACTCTGTAGCACCGCCTACATACCTCGCTCT
GCTAATCCTGTTACCAGTGGCTGCTGCCAGTGGCGATAAGTCGTGTCTTACCGGGTTGGACTCAAGACGA
TAGTTACCGGATAAGGCGCAGCGGTCGGGCTGAACGGGGGGTTCGTGCACACAGCCCAGCTTGGAGCGAA
CGACCTACACCGAACTGAGATACCTACAGCGTGAGCTATGAGAAAGCGCCACGCTTCCCGAAGGGAGAAA
GGCGGACAGGTATCCGGTAAGCGGCAGGGTCGGAACAGGAGAGCGCACGAGGGAGCTTCCAGGGGGAAAC
GCCTGGTATCTTTATAGTCCTGTCGGGTTTCGCCACCTCTGACTTGAGCGTCGATTTTTGTGATGCTCGT
CAGGGGGGCGGAGCCTATGGAAAAACGCCAGCAACGCGGCCTTTTTACGGTTCCTGGCCTTTTGCTGGCC
TTTTGCTCACATGTTCTTTCCTGCGTTATCCCCTGATTCTGTGGATAACCGTATTACCGCCTTTGAGTGA
GCTGATACCGCTCGCCGCAGCCGAACGACCGAGCGCAGCGAGTCAGTGAGCGAGGAAGCGGAAGAGCGCC
CAATACGCAAACCGCCTCTCCCCGCGCGTTGGCCG
Features (pLannotate 1.2.2; 12 found; start..end, strand, type, name):
    108..135     -  terminator     rrnB T2 terminator: transcription terminator T2 from the E. coli rrnB gene
    267..310     +  terminator     rrnB T1 terminator: Escherichia coli rrnB; transcription terminator T1 from the E. coli rrnB gene
    357..393     -  CDS            lacZα (fragment): LacZα fragment of β-galactosidase; lacZ fragment
    410..505     +  protein_bind   attL3: mutant version of attL; recombination site for the Gateway® LR reaction LR Clonase™
    508..2022    +  CDS            ACVR1B: ACV1B_HUMAN - Also known as ACVRLK4, ALK4. Experimental evidence at protein level: Swiss-Prot protein existence level 1. Transmembrane serine/threonine kinase activin type-1 receptor forming an activin receptor complex with activin receptor type-2 (ACVR2A or ACVR2B). Transduces the activin signal from the cell surface to the cytoplasm and is thus regulating a many physiological and pathological processes including neuronal differentiation and neuronal survival, hair follicle development and cycling, FSH production by the pituitary gland, wound healing, extracellular matrix production, immunosu
   2024..2123    -  protein_bind   attL2: mutant version of attL; recombination site for the Gateway® LR reaction LR Clonase™
   2141..2159    -  promoter       T7 promoter: promoter for bacteriophage T7 RNA polymerase
   2349..2372    +  promoter       Pc promoter (fragment): intI1 (promoter lies within the coding sequence); class 1 integron promoter
   2548..2604    +  CDS            GmR (fragment): gentamycin acetyltransferase; aacC1; confers resistance to gentamycin
   2611..3402    +  CDS            SmR: aminoglycoside adenylyltransferase (Murphy, 1985); aadA; confers resistance to spectinomycin and streptomycin
   3495..4083    +  rep_origin     ori: high-copy-number ColE1/pMB1/pBR322/pUC origin of replication
   4266..53      +  CDS            lacI (fragment) (across the origin): lac repressor; lacI; The lac repressor binds to the lac operator to inhibit transcription in E. coli. This inhibition can be relieved by adding lactose or isopropyl-β-D-thiogalactopyranoside (IPTG).
