[The description below was written by a language model from this plasmid's Addgene catalogue record and pLannotate feature annotations shown in this document.]
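Description:
pDONR223_ACVR1B_WT is a Gateway entry clone built on the Invitrogen pDONR223 backbone, carrying the wild-type human ACVR1B open reading frame (also known as ALK4) and belonging to the Target Accelerator Plasmid Collection. The sequenced plasmid is about 4.3 kb. It replicates in E. coli from a high-copy ColE1/pUC-type origin and is selected with spectinomycin through the aadA aminoglycoside adenylyltransferase gene (SmR), which lies downstream of a class 1 integron Pc promoter fragment and a short remnant of a gentamicin resistance gene. Small lacZα and lacI fragments are also annotated as backbone remnants.

The ACVR1B coding sequence, roughly 1.5 kb, encodes the transmembrane serine/threonine kinase type I activin receptor, which pairs with type II activin receptors to relay activin signals into the cell. It is flanked by two attL recombination sites; the automated annotation labels these attL3 and attL2, and they are the sites through which LR Clonase moves the insert directionally into an attR-containing destination vector. The record lists no promoter for the insert, so the plasmid is a shuttle and storage clone and not an expression construct. rrnB T1 and T2 terminators upstream of the cassette limit read-through transcription from the backbone, and a T7 promoter sits beyond the downstream attL site, oriented back toward the insert. The clone is in the "open" configuration, with no stop codon immediately after the ORF, so C-terminal tags or fusions supplied by a destination vector can be read in frame. As the wild-type reference allele, it is suited to comparison with variant clones in functional studies of cancer-associated alleles, the context in which the collection was generated.
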