Addgene plasmid #82293: pDONR223_ACVR1B_WT
Purpose: Gateway Donor vector containing ACVR1B, part of the Target Accelerator Plasmid Collection.
Depositing lab: Jesse Boehm & William Hahn & David Root. Depositing organization: Broad Institute. Publication: Systematic Functional Interrogation of Rare Cancer Variants Identifies Oncogenic Alleles. Kim E, Ilic N, Shrestha Y, Zou L, Kamburov A, Zhu C, Yang X, Lubonja R, Tran N, Nguyen C, Lawrence MS, Piccioni F, Bagul M, Doench JG, Chouinard CR, Wu X, Hogstrom L, Natoli T, Tamayo P, Horn H, Corsello SM, Lage K, Root DE, Subramanian A, Golub TR, Getz G, Boehm JS, Hahn WC. Cancer Discov. 2016 Jul;6(7):714-26. doi: 10.1158/2159-8290.CD-16-0160. Epub 2016 May 4. PubMed 27147599.
Backbone
  Vector backbone: pDONR223
  Backbone manufacturer: Invitrogen
  Backbone size w/o insert (bp): 2790
  Vector type: Gateway Entry vector
Growth in bacteria
  Bacterial resistance: Spectinomycin, 50 μg/mL
  Growth temperature: 37°C
  Growth strain: DH5alpha
  Copy number: High Copy
Gene/Insert
  Gene/Insert name: ACVR1B (alt name: NM_004302.4)
  Species: H. sapiens (human)
  Mutation: WT
  Entrez Gene: ACVR1B (a.k.a. ACTRIB, ACVRLK4, ALK4, SKR2)
  Promoter: None
  Cloning method: Gateway Cloning
  Sequencing primers: 5′ M13pUC-fwd; 3′ M13-Rev
Terms and licenses: Academic/Nonprofit Terms; Industry Terms: Not Available to Industry
Depositor comments: Open state: NO stop codon immediately follows insert. Supporting reference: Systematic morphological profiling of human gene and allele function via Cell Painting. Rohban MH, et al. Elife. 2017, Mar 18;6. pii: e24060. PubMed PMID 28315521
How to cite: pDONR223_ACVR1B_WT was a gift from Jesse Boehm & William Hahn & David Root (Addgene plasmid # 82293 ; http://n2t.net/addgene:82293 ; RRID:Addgene_82293)
