>Addgene plasmid #82293 | pDONR223_ACVR1B_WT | depositor partial sequence | sequence record 155664 | Insert sequence
ATGGCGGAGTCGGCCGGAGCCTCCTCCTTCTTCCCCCTTGTTGTCCTCCTGCTCGCCGGCAGCGGCGGGT
CCGGGCCCCGGGGGGTCCAGGCTCTGCTGTGTGCGTGCACCAGCTGCCTCCAGGCCAACTACACGTGTGA
GACAGATGGGGCCTGCATGGTTTCCATTTTCAATCTGGATGGGATGGAGCACCATGTGCGCACCTGCATC
CCCAAAGTGGAGCTGGTCCCTGCCGGGAAGCCCTTCTACTGCCTGAGCTCGGAGGACCTGCGCAACACCC
ACTGCTGCTACACTGACTACTGCAACAGGATCGACTTGAGGGTGCCCAGTGGTCACCTCAAGGAGCCTGA
GCACCCGTCCATGTGGGGCCCGGTGGAGCTGGTAGGCATCATCGCCGGCCCGGTGTTCCTCCTGTTCCTC
ATCATCATCATTGTTTTCCTTGTCATTAACTATCATCAGCGTGTCTATCACAACCGCCAGAGACTGGACA
TGGAAGATCCCTCATGTGAGATGTGTCTCTCCAAAGACAAGACGCTCCAGGATCTTGTCTACGATCTCTC
CACCTCAGGGTCTGGCTCAGGGTTACCCCTCTTTGTCCAGCGCACAGTGGCCCGAACCATCGTTTTACAA
GAGATTATTGGCAAGGGTCGGTTTGGGGAAGTATGGCGGGGCCGCTGGAGGGGTGGTGATGTGGCTGTGA
AAATATTCTCTTCTCGTGAAGAACGGTCTTGGTTCAGGGAAGCAGAGATATACCAGACGGTCATGCTGCG
CCATGAAAACATCCTTGGATTTATTGCTGCTGACAATAAAGATAATGGCACCTGGACACAGCTGTGGCTT
GTTTCTGACTATCATGAGCACGGGTCCCTGTTTGATTATCTGAACCGGTACACAGTGACAATTGAGGGGA
TGATTAAGCTGGCCTTGTCTGCTGCTAGTGGGCTGGCACACCTGCACATGGAGATCGTGGGCACCCAAGG
GAAGCCTGGAATTGCTCATCGAGACTTAAAGTCAAAGAACATTCTGGTGAAGAAAAATGGCATGTGTGCC
ATAGCAGACCTGGGCCTGGCTGTCCGTCATGATGCAGTCACTGACACCATTGACATTGCCCCGAATCAGA
GGGTGGGGACCAAACGATACATGGCCCCTGAAGTACTTGATGAAACCATTAATATGAAACACTTTGACTC
CTTTAAATGTGCTGATATTTATGCCCTCGGGCTTGTATATTGGGAGATTGCTCGAAGATGCAATTCTGGA
GGAGTCCATGAAGAATATCAGCTGCCATATTACGACTTAGTGCCCTCTGACCCTTCCATTGAGGAAATGC
GAAAGGTTGTATGTGATCAGAAGCTGCGTCCCAACATCCCCAACTGGTGGCAGAGTTATGAGGCACTGCG
GGTGATGGGGAAGATGATGCGAGAGTGTTGGTATGCCAACGGCGCAGCCCGCCTGACGGCCCTGCGCATC
AAGAAGACCCTCTCCCAGCTCAGCGTGCAGGAAGACGTGAAGATC
